>Addgene plasmid #127119 | px458_2A_GFP_sgRNA_TRIM25_G1 | depositor full sequence | sequence record 243152 | px458_2A_GFP_sgRNA_TRIM25_G1 sequence 9292 bps
GAGGGCCTATTTCCCATGATTCCTTCATATTTGCATATACGATACAAGGCTGTTAGAGAGATAATTGGAA
TTAATTTGACTGTAAACACAAAGATATTAGTACAAAATACGTGACGTAGAAAGTAATAATTTCTTGGGTA
GTTTGCAGTTTTAAAATTATGTTTTAAAATGGACTATCATATGCTTACCGTAACTTGAAAGTATTTCGAT
TTCTTGGCTTTATATATCTTGTGGAAAGGACGAAACACCGGCAGCTACAACAAGAATACAGTTTTAGAGC
TAGAAATAGCAAGTTAAAATAAGGCTAGTCCGTTATCAACTTGAAAAAGTGGCACCGAGTCGGTGCTTTT
TTGTTTTAGAGCTAGAAATAGCAAGTTAAAATAAGGCTAGTCCGTTTTTAGCGCGTGCGCCAATTCTGCA
GACAAATGGCTCTAGAGGTACCCGTTACATAACTTACGGTAAATGGCCCGCCTGGCTGACCGCCCAACGA
CCCCCGCCCATTGACGTCAATAGTAACGCCAATAGGGACTTTCCATTGACGTCAATGGGTGGAGTATTTA
CGGTAAACTGCCCACTTGGCAGTACATCAAGTGTATCATATGCCAAGTACGCCCCCTATTGACGTCAATG
ACGGTAAATGGCCCGCCTGGCATTGTGCCCAGTACATGACCTTATGGGACTTTCCTACTTGGCAGTACAT
CTACGTATTAGTCATCGCTATTACCATGGTCGAGGTGAGCCCCACGTTCTGCTTCACTCTCCCCATCTCC
CCCCCCTCCCCACCCCCAATTTTGTATTTATTTATTTTTTAATTATTTTGTGCAGCGATGGGGGCGGGGG
GGGGGGGGGGGCGCGCGCCAGGCGGGGCGGGGCGGGGCGAGGGGCGGGGCGGGGCGAGGCGGAGAGGTGC
GGCGGCAGCCAATCAGAGCGGCGCGCTCCGAAAGTTTCCTTTTATGGCGAGGCGGCGGCGGCGGCGGCCC
TATAAAAAGCGAAGCGCGCGGCGGGCGGGAGTCGCTGCGACGCTGCCTTCGCCCCGTGCCCCGCTCCGCC
GCCGCCTCGCGCCGCCCGCCCCGGCTCTGACTGACCGCGTTACTCCCACAGGTGAGCGGGCGGGACGGCC
CTTCTCCTCCGGGCTGTAATTAGCTGAGCAAGAGGTAAGGGTTTAAGGGATGGTTGGTTGGTGGGGTATT
AATGTTTAATTACCTGGAGCACCTGCCTGAAATCACTTTTTTTCAGGTTGGACCGGTGCCACCATGGACT
ATAAGGACCACGACGGAGACTACAAGGATCATGATATTGATTACAAAGACGATGACGATAAGATGGCCCC
AAAGAAGAAGCGGAAGGTCGGTATCCACGGAGTCCCAGCAGCCGACAAGAAGTACAGCATCGGCCTGGAC
ATCGGCACCAACTCTGTGGGCTGGGCCGTGATCACCGACGAGTACAAGGTGCCCAGCAAGAAATTCAAGG
TGCTGGGCAACACCGACCGGCACAGCATCAAGAAGAACCTGATCGGAGCCCTGCTGTTCGACAGCGGCGA
AACAGCCGAGGCCACCCGGCTGAAGAGAACCGCCAGAAGAAGATACACCAGACGGAAGAACCGGATCTGC
TATCTGCAAGAGATCTTCAGCAACGAGATGGCCAAGGTGGACGACAGCTTCTTCCACAGACTGGAAGAGT
CCTTCCTGGTGGAAGAGGATAAGAAGCACGAGCGGCACCCCATCTTCGGCAACATCGTGGACGAGGTGGC
CTACCACGAGAAGTACCCCACCATCTACCACCTGAGAAAGAAACTGGTGGACAGCACCGACAAGGCCGAC
CTGCGGCTGATCTATCTGGCCCTGGCCCACATGATCAAGTTCCGGGGCCACTTCCTGATCGAGGGCGACC
TGAACCCCGACAACAGCGACGTGGACAAGCTGTTCATCCAGCTGGTGCAGACCTACAACCAGCTGTTCGA
GGAAAACCCCATCAACGCCAGCGGCGTGGACGCCAAGGCCATCCTGTCTGCCAGACTGAGCAAGAGCAGA
CGGCTGGAAAATCTGATCGCCCAGCTGCCCGGCGAGAAGAAGAATGGCCTGTTCGGAAACCTGATTGCCC
TGAGCCTGGGCCTGACCCCCAACTTCAAGAGCAACTTCGACCTGGCCGAGGATGCCAAACTGCAGCTGAG
CAAGGACACCTACGACGACGACCTGGACAACCTGCTGGCCCAGATCGGCGACCAGTACGCCGACCTGTTT
CTGGCCGCCAAGAACCTGTCCGACGCCATCCTGCTGAGCGACATCCTGAGAGTGAACACCGAGATCACCA
AGGCCCCCCTGAGCGCCTCTATGATCAAGAGATACGACGAGCACCACCAGGACCTGACCCTGCTGAAAGC
TCTCGTGCGGCAGCAGCTGCCTGAGAAGTACAAAGAGATTTTCTTCGACCAGAGCAAGAACGGCTACGCC
GGCTACATTGACGGCGGAGCCAGCCAGGAAGAGTTCTACAAGTTCATCAAGCCCATCCTGGAAAAGATGG
ACGGCACCGAGGAACTGCTCGTGAAGCTGAACAGAGAGGACCTGCTGCGGAAGCAGCGGACCTTCGACAA
CGGCAGCATCCCCCACCAGATCCACCTGGGAGAGCTGCACGCCATTCTGCGGCGGCAGGAAGATTTTTAC
CCATTCCTGAAGGACAACCGGGAAAAGATCGAGAAGATCCTGACCTTCCGCATCCCCTACTACGTGGGCC
CTCTGGCCAGGGGAAACAGCAGATTCGCCTGGATGACCAGAAAGAGCGAGGAAACCATCACCCCCTGGAA
CTTCGAGGAAGTGGTGGACAAGGGCGCTTCCGCCCAGAGCTTCATCGAGCGGATGACCAACTTCGATAAG
AACCTGCCCAACGAGAAGGTGCTGCCCAAGCACAGCCTGCTGTACGAGTACTTCACCGTGTATAACGAGC
TGACCAAAGTGAAATACGTGACCGAGGGAATGAGAAAGCCCGCCTTCCTGAGCGGCGAGCAGAAAAAGGC
CATCGTGGACCTGCTGTTCAAGACCAACCGGAAAGTGACCGTGAAGCAGCTGAAAGAGGACTACTTCAAG
AAAATCGAGTGCTTCGACTCCGTGGAAATCTCCGGCGTGGAAGATCGGTTCAACGCCTCCCTGGGCACAT
ACCACGATCTGCTGAAAATTATCAAGGACAAGGACTTCCTGGACAATGAGGAAAACGAGGACATTCTGGA
AGATATCGTGCTGACCCTGACACTGTTTGAGGACAGAGAGATGATCGAGGAACGGCTGAAAACCTATGCC
CACCTGTTCGACGACAAAGTGATGAAGCAGCTGAAGCGGCGGAGATACACCGGCTGGGGCAGGCTGAGCC
GGAAGCTGATCAACGGCATCCGGGACAAGCAGTCCGGCAAGACAATCCTGGATTTCCTGAAGTCCGACGG
CTTCGCCAACAGAAACTTCATGCAGCTGATCCACGACGACAGCCTGACCTTTAAAGAGGACATCCAGAAA
GCCCAGGTGTCCGGCCAGGGCGATAGCCTGCACGAGCACATTGCCAATCTGGCCGGCAGCCCCGCCATTA
AGAAGGGCATCCTGCAGACAGTGAAGGTGGTGGACGAGCTCGTGAAAGTGATGGGCCGGCACAAGCCCGA
GAACATCGTGATCGAAATGGCCAGAGAGAACCAGACCACCCAGAAGGGACAGAAGAACAGCCGCGAGAGA
ATGAAGCGGATCGAAGAGGGCATCAAAGAGCTGGGCAGCCAGATCCTGAAAGAACACCCCGTGGAAAACA
CCCAGCTGCAGAACGAGAAGCTGTACCTGTACTACCTGCAGAATGGGCGGGATATGTACGTGGACCAGGA
ACTGGACATCAACCGGCTGTCCGACTACGATGTGGACCATATCGTGCCTCAGAGCTTTCTGAAGGACGAC
TCCATCGACAACAAGGTGCTGACCAGAAGCGACAAGAACCGGGGCAAGAGCGACAACGTGCCCTCCGAAG
AGGTCGTGAAGAAGATGAAGAACTACTGGCGGCAGCTGCTGAACGCCAAGCTGATTACCCAGAGAAAGTT
CGACAATCTGACCAAGGCCGAGAGAGGCGGCCTGAGCGAACTGGATAAGGCCGGCTTCATCAAGAGACAG
CTGGTGGAAACCCGGCAGATCACAAAGCACGTGGCACAGATCCTGGACTCCCGGATGAACACTAAGTACG
ACGAGAATGACAAGCTGATCCGGGAAGTGAAAGTGATCACCCTGAAGTCCAAGCTGGTGTCCGATTTCCG
GAAGGATTTCCAGTTTTACAAAGTGCGCGAGATCAACAACTACCACCACGCCCACGACGCCTACCTGAAC
GCCGTCGTGGGAACCGCCCTGATCAAAAAGTACCCTAAGCTGGAAAGCGAGTTCGTGTACGGCGACTACA
AGGTGTACGACGTGCGGAAGATGATCGCCAAGAGCGAGCAGGAAATCGGCAAGGCTACCGCCAAGTACTT
CTTCTACAGCAACATCATGAACTTTTTCAAGACCGAGATTACCCTGGCCAACGGCGAGATCCGGAAGCGG
CCTCTGATCGAGACAAACGGCGAAACCGGGGAGATCGTGTGGGATAAGGGCCGGGATTTTGCCACCGTGC
GGAAAGTGCTGAGCATGCCCCAAGTGAATATCGTGAAAAAGACCGAGGTGCAGACAGGCGGCTTCAGCAA
AGAGTCTATCCTGCCCAAGAGGAACAGCGATAAGCTGATCGCCAGAAAGAAGGACTGGGACCCTAAGAAG
TACGGCGGCTTCGACAGCCCCACCGTGGCCTATTCTGTGCTGGTGGTGGCCAAAGTGGAAAAGGGCAAGT
CCAAGAAACTGAAGAGTGTGAAAGAGCTGCTGGGGATCACCATCATGGAAAGAAGCAGCTTCGAGAAGAA
TCCCATCGACTTTCTGGAAGCCAAGGGCTACAAAGAAGTGAAAAAGGACCTGATCATCAAGCTGCCTAAG
TACTCCCTGTTCGAGCTGGAAAACGGCCGGAAGAGAATGCTGGCCTCTGCCGGCGAACTGCAGAAGGGAA
ACGAACTGGCCCTGCCCTCCAAATATGTGAACTTCCTGTACCTGGCCAGCCACTATGAGAAGCTGAAGGG
CTCCCCCGAGGATAATGAGCAGAAACAGCTGTTTGTGGAACAGCACAAGCACTACCTGGACGAGATCATC
GAGCAGATCAGCGAGTTCTCCAAGAGAGTGATCCTGGCCGACGCTAATCTGGACAAAGTGCTGTCCGCCT
ACAACAAGCACCGGGATAAGCCCATCAGAGAGCAGGCCGAGAATATCATCCACCTGTTTACCCTGACCAA
TCTGGGAGCCCCTGCCGCCTTCAAGTACTTTGACACCACCATCGACCGGAAGAGGTACACCAGCACCAAA
GAGGTGCTGGACGCCACCCTGATCCACCAGAGCATCACCGGCCTGTACGAGACACGGATCGACCTGTCTC
AGCTGGGAGGCGACAAAAGGCCGGCGGCCACGAAAAAGGCCGGCCAGGCAAAAAAGAAAAAGGAATTCGG
CAGTGGAGAGGGCAGAGGAAGTCTGCTAACATGCGGTGACGTCGAGGAGAATCCTGGCCCAGTGAGCAAG
GGCGAGGAGCTGTTCACCGGGGTGGTGCCCATCCTGGTCGAGCTGGACGGCGACGTAAACGGCCACAAGT
TCAGCGTGTCCGGCGAGGGCGAGGGCGATGCCACCTACGGCAAGCTGACCCTGAAGTTCATCTGCACCAC
CGGCAAGCTGCCCGTGCCCTGGCCCACCCTCGTGACCACCCTGACCTACGGCGTGCAGTGCTTCAGCCGC
TACCCCGACCACATGAAGCAGCACGACTTCTTCAAGTCCGCCATGCCCGAAGGCTACGTCCAGGAGCGCA
CCATCTTCTTCAAGGACGACGGCAACTACAAGACCCGCGCCGAGGTGAAGTTCGAGGGCGACACCCTGGT
GAACCGCATCGAGCTGAAGGGCATCGACTTCAAGGAGGACGGCAACATCCTGGGGCACAAGCTGGAGTAC
AACTACAACAGCCACAACGTCTATATCATGGCCGACAAGCAGAAGAACGGCATCAAGGTGAACTTCAAGA
TCCGCCACAACATCGAGGACGGCAGCGTGCAGCTCGCCGACCACTACCAGCAGAACACCCCCATCGGCGA
CGGCCCCGTGCTGCTGCCCGACAACCACTACCTGAGCACCCAGTCCGCCCTGAGCAAAGACCCCAACGAG
AAGCGCGATCACATGGTCCTGCTGGAGTTCGTGACCGCCGCCGGGATCACTCTCGGCATGGACGAGCTGT
ACAAGGAATTCTAACTAGAGCTCGCTGATCAGCCTCGACTGTGCCTTCTAGTTGCCAGCCATCTGTTGTT
TGCCCCTCCCCCGTGCCTTCCTTGACCCTGGAAGGTGCCACTCCCACTGTCCTTTCCTAATAAAATGAGG
AAATTGCATCGCATTGTCTGAGTAGGTGTCATTCTATTCTGGGGGGTGGGGTGGGGCAGGACAGCAAGGG
GGAGGATTGGGAAGAGAATAGCAGGCATGCTGGGGAGCGGCCGCAGGAACCCCTAGTGATGGAGTTGGCC
ACTCCCTCTCTGCGCGCTCGCTCGCTCACTGAGGCCGGGCGACCAAAGGTCGCCCGACGCCCGGGCTTTG
CCCGGGCGGCCTCAGTGAGCGAGCGAGCGCGCAGCTGCCTGCAGGGGCGCCTGATGCGGTATTTTCTCCT
TACGCATCTGTGCGGTATTTCACACCGCATA
[142 nt withheld, positions 6752-6893]
C
[141 nt withheld, positions 6895-7035]
CCTTTGACGTTGGAGTCCACGTTCTTT
[37 nt withheld, positions 7063-7099]
ACCCTATCTCGGGCTATTCTTTTGATTTATAAGGGATTTTGCCGATTTCGGCCTATTGGTTAAAAAATGA
GCTGATTTAACAAAAATTTAACGCGAATTTTAACAAAATATTAACGTTTACAATTTTATGGTGCACTCTC
AGTACAATCTGCTCTGATGCCGCATAGTTAAGCCAGCCCCGACACCCGCCAACACCCGCTGACGCGCCCT
GACGGGCTTGTCTGCTCCCGGCATCCGCTTACAGACAAGCTGTGACCGTCTCCGGGAGCTGCATGTGTCA
GAGGTTTTCACCGTCATCACCGAAACGCGCGAGACGAAAGGGCCTCGTGATACGCCTATTTTTATAGGTT
AATGTCATGATAATAATGGTTTCTTAGACGTCAGGTGGCACTTTTCGGGGAAATGTGCGCGGAACCCCTA
TTTGTTTATTTTTCTAAATACATTCAAATATGTATCCGCTCATGAGACAATAACCCTGATAAATGCTTCA
ATAATATTGAAAAAGGAAGAGTATGAGTATTCAACATTTCCGTGTCGCCCTTATTCCCTTTTTTGCGGCA
TTTTGCCTTCCTGTTTTTGCTCACCCAGAAACGCTGGTGAAAGTAAAAGATGCTGAAGATCAGTTGGGTG
CACGAGTGGGTTACATCGAACTGGATCTCAACAGCGGTAAGATCCTTGAGAGTTTTCGCCCCGAAGAACG
TTTTCCAATGATGAGCACTTTTAAAGTTCTGCTATGTGGCGCGGTATTATCCCGTATTGACGCCGGGCAA
GAGCAACTCGGTCGCCGCATACACTATTCTCAGAATGACTTGGTTGAGTACTCACCAGTCACAGAAAAGC
ATCTTACGGATGGCATGACAGTAAGAGAATTATGCAGTGCTGCCATAACCATGAGTGATAACACTGCGGC
CAACTTACTTCTGACAACGATCGGAGGACCGAAGGAGCTAACCGCTTTTTTGCACAACATGGGGGATCAT
GTAACTCGCCTTGATCGTTGGGAACCGGAGCTGAATGAAGCCATACCAAACGACGAGCGTGACACCACGA
TGCCTGTAGCAATGGCAACAACGTTGCGCAAACTATTAACTGGCGAACTACTTACTCTAGCTTCCCGGCA
ACAATTAATAGACTGGATGGAGGCGGATAAAGTTGCAGGACCACTTCTGCGCTCGGCCCTTCCGGCTGGC
TGGTTTATTGCTGATAAATCTGGAGCCGGTGAGCGTGGAAGCCGCGGTATCATTGCAGCACTGGGGCCAG
ATGGTAAGCCCTCCCGTATCGTAGTTATCTACACGACGGGGAGTCAGGCAACTATGGATGAACGAAATAG
ACAGATCGCTGAGATAGGTGCCTCACTGATTAAGCATTGGTAACTGTCAGACCAAGTTTACTCATATATA
CTTTAGATTGATTTAAAACTTCATTTTTAATTTAAAAGGATCTAGGTGAAGATCCTTTTTGATAATCTCA
TGACCAAAATCCCTTAACGTGAGTTTTCGTTCCACTGAGCGTCAGACCCCGTAGAAAAGATCAAAGGATC
TTCTTGAGATCCTTTTTTTCTGCGCGTAATCTGCTGCTTGCAAACAAAAAAACCACCGCTACCAGCGGTG
GTTTGTTTGCCGGATCAAGAGCTACCAACTCTTTTTCCGAAGGTAACTGGCTTCAGCAGAGCGCAGATAC
CAAATACTGTCCTTCTAGTGTAGCCGTAGTTAGGCCACCACTTCAAGAACTCTGTAGCACCGCCTACATA
CCTCGCTCTGCTAATCCTGTTACCAGTGGCTGCTGCCAGTGGCGATAAGTCGTGTCTTACCGGGTTGGAC
TCAAGACGATAGTTACCGGATAAGGCGCAGCGGTCGGGCTGAACGGGGGGTTCGTGCACACAGCCCAGCT
TGGAGCGAACGACCTACACCGAACTGAGATACCTACAGCGTGAGCTATGAGAAAGCGCCACGCTTCCCGA
AGGGAGAAAGGCGGACAGGTATCCGGTAAGCGGCAGGGTCGGAACAGGAGAGCGCACGAGGGAGCTTCCA
GGGGGAAACGCCTGGTATCTTTATAGTCCTGTCGGGTTTCGCCACCTCTGACTTGAGCGTCGATTTTTGT
GATGCTCGTCAGGGGGGCGGAGCCTATGGAAAAACGCCAGCAACGCGGCCTTTTTACGGTTCCTGGCCTT
TTGCTGGCCTTTTGCTCACATGT
Features (pLannotate 1.2.2; 19 found; start..end, strand, type, name):
      1..241     +  promoter       U6 promoter: RNA polymerase III promoter for human U6 snRNA
    271..346     +  misc_RNA       gRNA scaffold: guide RNA scaffold for the Streptococcus pyogenes CRISPR/Cas9 system
    353..396     +  misc_RNA       gRNA scaffold (fragment): guide RNA scaffold for the Streptococcus pyogenes CRISPR/Cas9 system
    443..728     +  enhancer       CMV enhancer: human cytomegalovirus immediate early enhancer; contains an 18-bp deletion relative to the standard CMV enhancer
    730..1007    +  promoter       chicken β-actin promoter: No description available
   1008..1236    +  intron         hybrid intron: hybrid between chicken β-actin (CBA) and minute virus of mice (MMV) introns (Gray et al., 2011)
   1374..2975    +  CDS            Cas9(N): N-terminal portion of Streptococcus pyogenes Cas9 (Zetsche et al., 2015)
   2976..5474    +  CDS            Cas9(C): C-terminal portion of Streptococcus pyogenes Cas9 (Zetsche et al., 2015)
   5475..5522    +  CDS            nucleoplasmin NLS: bipartite nuclear localization signal from nucleoplasmin
   5592..6305    +  CDS            EGFP: EGFP is a basic (constitutively fluorescent) green fluorescent protein published in 1996, derived from Aequorea victoria. It is reported to be a rapidly-maturing weak dimer with moderate acid sensitivity.
   6339..6450    +  polyA_signal   bGH poly(A) signal: bovine growth hormone polyadenylation signal
   6555..6695    +  repeat_region  AAV2 ITR: inverted terminal repeat of adeno-associated virus serotype 2 inverted
   6700..6751    -  misc_feature   bom (fragment): basis of mobility region from pBR322
   6770..7150    +  rep_origin     M13 ori (sequence partly withheld): M13 bacteriophage origin of replication; arrow indicates direction of (+) strand synthesis
   7226..7275    -  misc_feature   bom (fragment): basis of mobility region from pBR322
   7377..7412    -  CDS            rop (fragment): Rop protein, which maintains plasmids at low copy number; rop
   7507..7611    +  promoter       AmpR promoter: bla
   7612..8472    +  CDS            AmpR: β-lactamase; bla; confers resistance to ampicillin, carbenicillin, and related antibiotics
   8643..9231    +  rep_origin     ori: high-copy-number ColE1/pMB1/pBR322/pUC origin of replication
