>Addgene plasmid #127119 | px458_2A_GFP_sgRNA_TRIM25_G1 | addgene full sequence | sequence record 252057 | Addgene NGS Result
GAGGGCCTATTTCCCATGATTCCTTCATATTTGCATATACGATACAAGGCTGTTAGAGAGATAATTGGAA
TTAATTTGACTGTAAACACAAAGATATTAGTACAAAATACGTGACGTAGAAAGTAATAATTTCTTGGGTA
GTTTGCAGTTTTAAAATTATGTTTTAAAATGGACTATCATATGCTTACCGTAACTTGAAAGTATTTCGAT
TTCTTGGCTTTATATATCTTGTGGAAAGGACGAAACACCGGCAGCTACAACAAGAATACAGTTTTAGAGC
TAGAAATAGCAAGTTAAAATAAGGCTAGTCCGTTATCAACTTGAAAAAGTGGCACCGAGTCGGTGCTTTT
TTGTTTTAGAGCTAGAAATAGCAAGTTAAAATAAGGCTAGTCCGTTTTTAGCGCGTGCGCCAATTCTGCA
GACAAATGGCTCTAGAGGTACCCGTTACATAACTTACGGTAAATGGCCCGCCTGGCTGACCGCCCAACGA
CCCCCGCCCATTGACGTCAATAGTAACGCCAATAGGGACTTTCCATTGACGTCAATGGGTGGAGTATTTA
CGGTAAACTGCCCACTTGGCAGTACATCAAGTGTATCATATGCCAAGTACGCCCCCTATTGACGTCAATG
ACGGTAAATGGCCCGCCTGGCATTGTGCCCAGTACATGACCTTATGGGACTTTCCTACTTGGCAGTACAT
CTACGTATTAGTCATCGCTATTACCATGGTCGAGGTGAGCCCCACGTTCTGCTTCACTCTCCCCATCTCC
CCCCCCTCCCCACCCCCAATTTTGTATTTATTTATTTTTTAATTATTTTGTGCAGCGATGGGGGCGGGGG
GGGGGGGGGGGCGCGCGCCGGGGGGGGGGGGGGGGGGSGGGGGGSGGGGSGGGGSGRGGCGGAGAGGTGC
GGCGGCAGCCAATCAGAGCGGCGCGCTCCGAAAGTTTCCTTTTATGGCGAGGCGGCGGCGGCGGCGGCCC
TATAAAAAGCGAAGCGCGCGGCGGGCGGGAGTCGCTGCGCGCTGCCTTCGCCCCGTGCCCCGCTCCGCCG
CCGCCTCGCGCCGCCCGCCCCGGCTCTGACTGACCGCGTTACTCCCACAGGTGAGCGGGCGGGACGGCCC
TTCTCCTCCGGGCTGTAATTAGCTGAGCAAGAGGTAAGGGTTTAAGGGATGGTTGGTTGGTGGGGTATTA
ATGTTTAATTACCTGGAGCACCTGCCTGAAATCACTTTTTTTCAGGTTGGACCGGTGCCACCATGGACTA
TAAGGACCACGACGGAGACTACAAGGATCATGATATTGATTACAAAGACGATGACGATAAGATGGCCCCA
AAGAAGAAGCGGAAGGTCGGTATCCACGGAGTCCCAGCAGCCGACAAGAAGTACAGCATCGGCCTGGACA
TCGGCACCAACTCTGTGGGCTGGGCCGTGATCACCGACGAGTACAAGGTGCCCAGCAAGAAATTCAAGGT
GCTGGGCAACACCGACCGGCACAGCATCAAGAAGAACCTGATCGGAGCCCTGCTGTTCGACAGCGGCGAA
ACAGCCGAGGCCACCCGGCTGAAGAGAACCGCCAGAAGAAGATACACCAGACGGAAGAACCGGATCTGCT
ATCTGCAAGAGATCTTCAGCAACGAGATGGCCAAGGTGGACGACAGCTTCTTCCACAGACTGGAAGAGTC
CTTCCTGGTGGAAGAGGATAAGAAGCACGAGCGGCACCCCATCTTCGGCAACATCGTGGACGAGGTGGCC
TACCACGAGAAGTACCCCACCATCTACCACCTGAGAAAGAAACTGGTGGACAGCACCGACAAGGCCGACC
TGCGGCTGATCTATCTGGCCCTGGCCCACATGATCAAGTTCCGGGGCCACTTCCTGATCGAGGGCGACCT
GAACCCCGACAACAGCGACGTGGACAAGCTGTTCATCCAGCTGGTGCAGACCTACAACCAGCTGTTCGAG
GAAAACCCCATCAACGCCAGCGGCGTGGACGCCAAGGCCATCCTGTCTGCCAGACTGAGCAAGAGCAGAC
GGCTGGAAAATCTGATCGCCCAGCTGCCCGGCGAGAAGAAGAATGGCCTGTTCGGAAACCTGATTGCCCT
GAGCCTGGGCCTGACCCCCAACTTCAAGAGCAACTTCGACCTGGCCGAGGATGCCAAACTGCAGCTGAGC
AAGGACACCTACGACGACGACCTGGACAACCTGCTGGCCCAGATCGGCGACCAGTACGCCGACCTGTTTC
TGGCCGCCAAGAACCTGTCCGACGCCATCCTGCTGAGCGACATCCTGAGAGTGAACACCGAGATCACCAA
GGCCCCCCTGAGCGCCTCTATGATCAAGAGATACGACGAGCACCACCAGGACCTGACCCTGCTGAAAGCT
CTCGTGCGGCAGCAGCTGCCTGAGAAGTACAAAGAGATTTTCTTCGACCAGAGCAAGAACGGCTACGCCG
GCTACATTGACGGCGGAGCCAGCCAGGAAGAGTTCTACAAGTTCATCAAGCCCATCCTGGAAAAGATGGA
CGGCACCGAGGAACTGCTCGTGAAGCTGAACAGAGAGGACCTGCTGCGGAAGCAGCGGACCTTCGACAAC
GGCAGCATCCCCCACCAGATCCACCTGGGAGAGCTGCACGCCATTCTGCGGCGGCAGGAAGATTTTTACC
CATTCCTGAAGGACAACCGGGAAAAGATCGAGAAGATCCTGACCTTCCGCATCCCCTACTACGTGGGCCC
TCTGGCCAGGGGAAACAGCAGATTCGCCTGGATGACCAGAAAGAGCGAGGAAACCATCACCCCCTGGAAC
TTCGAGGAAGTGGTGGACAAGGGCGCTTCCGCCCAGAGCTTCATCGAGCGGATGACCAACTTCGATAAGA
ACCTGCCCAACGAGAAGGTGCTGCCCAAGCACAGCCTGCTGTACGAGTACTTCACCGTGTATAACGAGCT
GACCAAAGTGAAATACGTGACCGAGGGAATGAGAAAGCCCGCCTTCCTGAGCGGCGAGCAGAAAAAGGCC
ATCGTGGACCTGCTGTTCAAGACCAACCGGAAAGTGACCGTGAAGCAGCTGAAAGAGGACTACTTCAAGA
AAATCGAGTGCTTCGACTCCGTGGAAATCTCCGGCGTGGAAGATCGGTTCAACGCCTCCCTGGGCACATA
CCACGATCTGCTGAAAATTATCAAGGACAAGGACTTCCTGGACAATGAGGAAAACGAGGACATTCTGGAA
GATATCGTGCTGACCCTGACACTGTTTGAGGACAGAGAGATGATCGAGGAACGGCTGAAAACCTATGCCC
ACCTGTTCGACGACAAAGTGATGAAGCAGCTGAAGCGGCGGAGATACACCGGCTGGGGCAGGCTGAGCCG
GAAGCTGATCAACGGCATCCGGGACAAGCAGTCCGGCAAGACAATCCTGGATTTCCTGAAGTCCGACGGC
TTCGCCAACAGAAACTTCATGCAGCTGATCCACGACGACAGCCTGACCTTTAAAGAGGACATCCAGAAAG
CCCAGGTGTCCGGCCAGGGCGATAGCCTGCACGAGCACATTGCCAATCTGGCCGGCAGCCCCGCCATTAA
GAAGGGCATCCTGCAGACAGTGAAGGTGGTGGACGAGCTCGTGAAAGTGATGGGCCGGCACAAGCCCGAG
AACATCGTGATCGAAATGGCCAGAGAGAACCAGACCACCCAGAAGGGACAGAAGAACAGCCGCGAGAGAA
TGAAGCGGATCGAAGAGGGCATCAAAGAGCTGGGCAGCCAGATCCTGAAAGAACACCCCGTGGAAAACAC
CCAGCTGCAGAACGAGAAGCTGTACCTGTACTACCTGCAGAATGGGCGGGATATGTACGTGGACCAGGAA
CTGGACATCAACCGGCTGTCCGACTACGATGTGGACCATATCGTGCCTCAGAGCTTTCTGAAGGACGACT
CCATCGACAACAAGGTGCTGACCAGAAGCGACAAGAACCGGGGCAAGAGCGACAACGTGCCCTCCGAAGA
GGTCGTGAAGAAGATGAAGAACTACTGGCGGCAGCTGCTGAACGCCAAGCTGATTACCCAGAGAAAGTTC
GACAATCTGACCAAGGCCGAGAGAGGCGGCCTGAGCGAACTGGATAAGGCCGGCTTCATCAAGAGACAGC
TGGTGGAAACCCGGCAGATCACAAAGCACGTGGCACAGATCCTGGACTCCCGGATGAACACTAAGTACGA
CGAGAATGACAAGCTGATCCGGGAAGTGAAAGTGATCACCCTGAAGTCCAAGCTGGTGTCCGATTTCCGG
AAGGATTTCCAGTTTTACAAAGTGCGCGAGATCAACAACTACCACCACGCCCACGACGCCTACCTGAACG
CCGTCGTGGGAACCGCCCTGATCAAAAAGTACCCTAAGCTGGAAAGCGAGTTCGTGTACGGCGACTACAA
GGTGTACGACGTGCGGAAGATGATCGCCAAGAGCGAGCAGGAAATCGGCAAGGCTACCGCCAAGTACTTC
TTCTACAGCAACATCATGAACTTTTTCAAGACCGAGATTACCCTGGCCAACGGCGAGATCCGGAAGCGGC
CTCTGATCGAGACAAACGGCGAAACCGGGGAGATCGTGTGGGATAAGGGCCGGGATTTTGCCACCGTGCG
GAAAGTGCTGAGCATGCCCCAAGTGAATATCGTGAAAAAGACCGAGGTGCAGACAGGCGGCTTCAGCAAA
GAGTCTATCCTGCCCAAGAGGAACAGCGATAAGCTGATCGCCAGAAAGAAGGACTGGGACCCTAAGAAGT
ACGGCGGCTTCGACAGCCCCACCGTGGCCTATTCTGTGCTGGTGGTGGCCAAAGTGGAAAAGGGCAAGTC
CAAGAAACTGAAGAGTGTGAAAGAGCTGCTGGGGATCACCATCATGGAAAGAAGCAGCTTCGAGAAGAAT
CCCATCGACTTTCTGGAAGCCAAGGGCTACAAAGAAGTGAAAAAGGACCTGATCATCAAGCTGCCTAAGT
ACTCCCTGTTCGAGCTGGAAAACGGCCGGAAGAGAATGCTGGCCTCTGCCGGCGAACTGCAGAAGGGAAA
CGAACTGGCCCTGCCCTCCAAATATGTGAACTTCCTGTACCTGGCCAGCCACTATGAGAAGCTGAAGGGC
TCCCCCGAGGATAATGAGCAGAAACAGCTGTTTGTGGAACAGCACAAGCACTACCTGGACGAGATCATCG
AGCAGATCAGCGAGTTCTCCAAGAGAGTGATCCTGGCCGACGCTAATCTGGACAAAGTGCTGTCCGCCTA
CAACAAGCACCGGGATAAGCCCATCAGAGAGCAGGCCGAGAATATCATCCACCTGTTTACCCTGACCAAT
CTGGGAGCCCCTGCCGCCTTCAAGTACTTTGACACCACCATCGACCGGAAGAGGTACACCAGCACCAAAG
AGGTGCTGGACGCCACCCTGATCCACCAGAGCATCACCGGCCTGTACGAGACACGGATCGACCTGTCTCA
GCTGGGAGGCGACAAAAGGCCGGCGGCCACGAAAAAGGCCGGCCAGGCAAAAAAGAAAAAGGAATTCGGC
AGTGGAGAGGGTAGAGGAAGTCTGCTAACATGCGGTGACGTCGAGGAGAATCCTGGCCCAGTGAGCAAGG
GCGAGGAGCTGTTCACCGGGGTGGTGCCCATCCTGGTCGAGCTGGACGGCGACGTAAACGGCCACAAGTT
CAGCGTGTCCGGCGAGGGCGAGGGCGATGCCACCTACGGCAAGCTGACCCTGAAGTTCATCTGCACCACC
GGCAAGCTGCCCGTGCCCTGGCCCACCCTCGTGACCACCCTGACCTACGGCGTGCAGTGCTTCAGCCGCT
ACCCCGACCACATGAAGCAGCACGACTTCTTCAAGTCCGCCATGCCCGAAGGCTACGTCCAGGAGCGCAC
CATCTTCTTCAAGGACGACGGCAACTACAAGACCCGCGCCGAGGTGAAGTTCGAGGGCGACACCCTGGTG
AACCGCATCGAGCTGAAGGGCATCGACTTCAAGGAGGACGGCAACATCCTGGGGCACAAGCTGGAGTACA
ACTACAACAGCCACAACGTCTATATCATGGCCGACAAGCAGAAGAACGGCATCAAGGTGAACTTCAAGAT
CCGCCACAACATCGAGGACGGCAGCGTGCAGCTCGCCGACCACTACCAGCAGAACACCCCCATCGGCGAC
GGCCCCGTGCTGCTGCCCGACAACCACTACCTGAGCACCCAGTCCGCCCTGAGCAAAGACCCCAACGAGA
AGCGCGATCACATGGTCCTGCTGGAGTTCGTGACCGCCGCCGGGATCACTCTCGGCATGGACGAGCTGTA
CAAGGAATTCTAACTAGAGCTCGCTGATCAGCCTCGACTGTGCCTTCTAGTTGCCAGCCATCTGTTGTTT
GCCCCTCCCCCGTGCCTTCCTTGACCCTGGAAGGTGCCACTCCCACTGTCCTTTCCTAATAAAATGAGGA
AATTGCATCGCATTGTCTGAGTAGGTGTCATTCTATTCTGGGGGGTGGGGTGGGGCAGGACAGCAAGGGG
GAGGATTGGGAAGAGAATAGCAGGCATGCTGGGGAGCGGCCGCAGGAACCCCTAGTGATGGAGTTGGCCA
CTCCCTCTCTGCGCGCTCGCTCGCTCACTGAGGCCGGGCGACCAAAGGTCGCCCGACGCCCGGGCTTTGC
CCGGGCGGCCTCAGTGAGCGAGCGAGCGCGCAGCTGCCTGCAGGGGCGCCTGATGCGGTATTTTCTCCTT
ACGCATCTGTGCGGTATTTCACACCGCATA
[95 nt withheld, positions 6751-6845]
T
[46 nt withheld, positions 6847-6892]
C
[141 nt withheld, positions 6894-7034]
CCTTTGACGTTGGAGTCCACGTTCTTT
[37 nt withheld, positions 7062-7098]
ACTCTATCTCGGGCTATTCTTTTGATTTATAAGGGATTTTGCCGATTTCGGTCTATTGGTTAAAAAATGA
GCTGATTTAACAAAAATTTAACGCGAATTTTAACAAAATATTAACGTTTACAATTTTATGGTGCACTCTC
AGTACAATCTGCTCTGATGCCGCATAGTTAAGCCAGCCCCGACACCCGCCAACACCCGCTGACGCGCCCT
GACGGGCTTGTCTGCTCCCGGCATCCGCTTACAGACAAGCTGTGACCGTCTCCGGGAGCTGCATGTGTCA
GAGGTTTTCACCGTCATCACCGAAACGCGCGAGACGAAAGGGCCTCGTGATACGCCTATTTTTATAGGTT
AATGTCATGATAATAATGGTTTCTTAGACGTCAGGTGGCACTTTTCGGGGAAATGTGCGCGGAACCCCTA
TTTGTTTATTTTTCTAAATACATTCAAATATGTATCCGCTCATGAGACAATAACCCTGATAAATGCTTCA
ATAATATTGAAAAAGGAAGAGTATGAGTATTCAACATTTCCGTGTCGCCCTTATTCCCTTTTTTGCGGCA
TTTTGCCTTCCTGTTTTTGCTCACCCAGAAACGCTGGTGAAAGTAAAAGATGCTGAAGATCAGTTGGGTG
CACGAGTGGGTTACATCGAACTGGATCTCAACAGCGGTAAGATCCTTGAGAGTTTTCGCCCCGAAGAACG
TTTTCCAATGATGAGCACTTTTAAAGTTCTGCTATGTGGCGCGGTATTATCCCGTATTGACGCCGGGCAA
GAGCAACTCGGTCGCCGCATACACTATTCTCAGAATGACTTGGTTGAGTACTCACCAGTCACAGAAAAGC
ATCTTACGGATGGCATGACAGTAAGAGAATTATGCAGTGCTGCCATAACCATGAGTGATAACACTGCGGC
CAACTTACTTCTGACAACGATCGGAGGACCGAAGGAGCTAACCGCTTTTTTGCACAACATGGGGGATCAT
GTAACTCGCCTTGATCGTTGGGAACCGGAGCTGAATGAAGCCATACCAAACGACGAGCGTGACACCACGA
TGCCTGTAGCAATGGCAACAACGTTGCGCAAACTATTAACTGGCGAACTACTTACTCTAGCTTCCCGGCA
ACAATTAATAGACTGGATGGAGGCGGATAAAGTTGCAGGACCACTTCTGCGCTCGGCCCTTCCGGCTGGC
TGGTTTATTGCTGATAAATCTGGAGCCGGTGAGCGTGGAAGCCGCGGTATCATTGCAGCACTGGGGCCAG
ATGGTAAGCCCTCCCGTATCGTAGTTATCTACACGACGGGGAGTCAGGCAACTATGGATGAACGAAATAG
ACAGATCGCTGAGATAGGTGCCTCACTGATTAAGCATTGGTAACTGTCAGACCAAGTTTACTCATATATA
CTTTAGATTGATTTAAAACTTCATTTTTAATTTAAAAGGATCTAGGTGAAGATCCTTTTTGATAATCTCA
TGACCAAAATCCCTTAACGTGAGTTTTCGTTCCACTGAGCGTCAGACCCCGTAGAAAAGATCAAAGGATC
TTCTTGAGATCCTTTTTTTCTGCGCGTAATCTGCTGCTTGCAAACAAAAAAACCACCGCTACCAGCGGTG
GTTTGTTTGCCGGATCAAGAGCTACCAACTCTTTTTCCGAAGGTAACTGGCTTCAGCAGAGCGCAGATAC
CAAATACTGTTCTTCTAGTGTAGCCGTAGTTAGGCCACCACTTCAAGAACTCTGTAGCACCGCCTACATA
CCTCGCTCTGCTAATCCTGTTACCAGTGGCTGCTGCCAGTGGCGATAAGTCGTGTCTTACCGGGTTGGAC
TCAAGACGATAGTTACCGGATAAGGCGCAGCGGTCGGGCTGAACGGGGGGTTCGTGCACACAGCCCAGCT
TGGAGCGAACGACCTACACCGAACTGAGATACCTACAGCGTGAGCTATGAGAAAGCGCCACGCTTCCCGA
AGGGAGAAAGGCGGACAGGTATCCGGTAAGCGGCAGGGTCGGAACAGGAGAGCGCACGAGGGAGCTTCCA
GGGGGAAACGCCTGGTATCTTTATAGTCCTGTCGGGTTTCGCCACCTCTGACTTGAGCGTCGATTTTTGT
GATGCTCGTCAGGGGGGCGGAGCCTATGGAAAAACGCCAGCAACGCGGCCTTTTTACGGTTCCTGGCCTT
TTGCTGGCCTTTTGCTCACATGT
Features (pLannotate 1.2.2; 19 found; start..end, strand, type, name):
      1..241     +  promoter       U6 promoter: RNA polymerase III promoter for human U6 snRNA
    271..346     +  misc_RNA       gRNA scaffold: guide RNA scaffold for the Streptococcus pyogenes CRISPR/Cas9 system
    353..396     +  misc_RNA       gRNA scaffold (fragment): guide RNA scaffold for the Streptococcus pyogenes CRISPR/Cas9 system
    443..728     +  enhancer       CMV enhancer: human cytomegalovirus immediate early enhancer; contains an 18-bp deletion relative to the standard CMV enhancer
    730..1007    +  promoter       chicken β-actin promoter: No description available
   1008..1235    +  intron         hybrid intron: hybrid between chicken β-actin (CBA) and minute virus of mice (MMV) introns (Gray et al., 2011)
   1373..2974    +  CDS            Cas9(N): N-terminal portion of Streptococcus pyogenes Cas9 (Zetsche et al., 2015)
   2975..5473    +  CDS            Cas9(C): C-terminal portion of Streptococcus pyogenes Cas9 (Zetsche et al., 2015)
   5474..5521    +  CDS            nucleoplasmin NLS: bipartite nuclear localization signal from nucleoplasmin
   5591..6304    +  CDS            EGFP: EGFP is a basic (constitutively fluorescent) green fluorescent protein published in 1996, derived from Aequorea victoria. It is reported to be a rapidly-maturing weak dimer with moderate acid sensitivity.
   6338..6449    +  polyA_signal   bGH poly(A) signal: bovine growth hormone polyadenylation signal
   6554..6694    +  repeat_region  AAV2 ITR: inverted terminal repeat of adeno-associated virus serotype 2 inverted
   6699..6750    -  misc_feature   bom (fragment): basis of mobility region from pBR322
   6769..7224    +  rep_origin     f1 ori (sequence partly withheld): f1 bacteriophage origin of replication; arrow indicates direction of (+) strand synthesis
   7225..7274    -  misc_feature   bom (fragment): basis of mobility region from pBR322
   7376..7411    -  CDS            rop (fragment): Rop protein, which maintains plasmids at low copy number; rop
   7506..7610    +  promoter       AmpR promoter: bla
   7611..8471    +  CDS            AmpR: β-lactamase; bla; confers resistance to ampicillin, carbenicillin, and related antibiotics
   8642..9230    +  rep_origin     ori: high-copy-number ColE1/pMB1/pBR322/pUC origin of replication
