[The description below was written by a language model from this plasmid's Addgene catalogue record and pLannotate feature annotations shown in this document.]
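Description:
px458_2A_GFP_sgRNA_TRIM25_G1 is an all-in-one CRISPR/Cas9 plasmid of about 9.3 kb, built on the px458_2A_GFP_sgRNA backbone and designed to target human TRIM25 (also known as EFP, RNF147 or ZNF147) in mammalian cells. It is propagated in E. coli using a high-copy ColE1/pUC-type origin and selected with ampicillin through the β-lactamase gene. The backbone also carries an f1/M13 phage origin and short remnants of pBR322 bom and rop sequences.

The plasmid has two expression units. A human U6 RNA polymerase III promoter drives a single guide RNA, made up of the 20-nt TRIM25-specific spacer in the gap between the promoter and the Streptococcus pyogenes gRNA scaffold. A partial second copy of the scaffold is annotated just downstream. The second unit uses a CMV enhancer, chicken β-actin promoter and hybrid intron to express full-length S. pyogenes Cas9. The annotation tool splits Cas9 into N- and C-terminal portions, but these are contiguous. Cas9 is followed by a nucleoplasmin nuclear localization signal and then EGFP, and the unit ends in a bGH polyadenylation signal. The construct name indicates a 2A peptide linking Cas9 and EGFP, which would yield the two as separate proteins from one transcript, but this element is not annotated in the feature tables. A single AAV2 ITR lies downstream of the cassette, and one ITR alone does not make this a packaging-competent AAV vector.

GFP fluorescence can be used to identify or sort transfected cells that express Cas9, typically to generate TRIM25 knockout lines. The associated publication concerns the fate of ubiquitinated 40S ribosomal subunits from stalled ribosomes. The depositor and sequencing-derived records differ by a single nucleotide in length, and their annotations are essentially identical.
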