Addgene plasmid #127119: px458_2A_GFP_sgRNA_TRIM25_G1
Depositing lab: Thomas Tuschl. Publication: The G3BP1-Family-USP10 Deubiquitinase Complex Rescues Ubiquitinated 40S Subunits of Ribosomes Stalled in Translation from Lysosomal Degradation. Meyer C, Garzia A, Morozov P, Molina H, Tuschl T. Mol Cell. 2020 Mar 19;77(6):1193-1205.e5. doi: 10.1016/j.molcel.2019.12.024. Epub 2020 Jan 24. PubMed 31981475.
Backbone
  Vector backbone: px458_2A_GFP_sgRNA
  Vector type: CRISPR
Growth in bacteria
  Bacterial resistance: Ampicillin, 100 μg/mL
  Growth temperature: 37°C
  Growth strain: DH5alpha
  Copy number: Unknown
Gene/Insert
  Gene/Insert name: gRNA TRIM25
  gRNA/shRNA sequence: GCAGCTACAACAAGAATACA
  Species: H. sapiens (human)
  Entrez Gene: TRIM25 (a.k.a. EFP, RNF147, Z147, ZNF147)
  Cloning method: Restriction Enzyme; 5′ cloning site Unknown (unknown if destroyed); 3′ cloning site Unknown (unknown if destroyed)
Terms and licenses: Academic/Nonprofit Terms; Industry Terms: Not Available to Industry
How to cite: px458_2A_GFP_sgRNA_TRIM25_G1 was a gift from Thomas Tuschl (Addgene plasmid # 127119 ; http://n2t.net/addgene:127119 ; RRID:Addgene_127119)
